Addgene plasmid #33000: pACAGW-H2B-PAGFP-AAV
Depositing lab: Massimo Scanziani. Depositing organization: University of California, San Diego (UCSD). Publication: In vivo Labeling of Constellations of Functionally Identified Neurons for Targeted in vitro Recordings. Lien AD, Scanziani M. Front Neural Circuits. 2011;5:16. Epub 2011 Nov 29. 10.3389/fncir.2011.00016 PubMed 22144948.
Backbone
  Vector backbone: N/A
  Backbone size w/o insert (bp): 4771
  Vector type: Mammalian Expression, AAV ; adeno associated virus
Growth in bacteria
  Bacterial resistance: Ampicillin, 100 μg/mL
  Growth temperature: 37°C
  Growth strain: Stbl2
  Growth instructions: Grow on Stbl2 cells
  Copy number: High Copy
Gene/Insert
  Gene/Insert name: H2B-PAGFP (alt name: histone2b-photoactivatable gfp)
  Species: H. sapiens (human); Aequorea victoria
  Insert size (bp): 1116
  Entrez Gene: H2BC21 (a.k.a. GL105, H2B, H2B-GL105, H2B.1, H2BE, H2BFQ, H2BGL105, H2BQ, HIST2H2BE)
  Tag / fusion protein: PAGFP (C terminal on insert)
Resource information
  A portion of this plasmid was derived from a plasmid made by: André Nussenzweig
Terms and licenses: Academic/Nonprofit Terms; Industry Terms: Not Available to Industry
Depositor comments: Plasmid containing the H2B-PAGFP fusion gene was a gift from André Nussenzweig (Kruhlak et al., 2006). The H2B-PAGFP gene was subcloned into the pACAGW-ChR2-Venus-AAV plasmid (Addgene # 20071). Kruhlak, M. J., Celeste, A., Dellaire, G., Fernandez-Capetillo, O., Müller, W. G., McNally, J. G., Bazett-Jones, D. P., and Nussenzweig, A. (2006). Changes in chromatin structure and mobility in living cells at sites of DNA double-strand breaks. J. Cell Biol. 172, 823-34. There is a 5bp deletion in Addgene's sequence compared to depositor's reference sequence. The deletion is in the vector sequence upstream of the ORF and does not affect plasmid function. There is also a mutation D26G in H2B; this mutation is found in depositor's reference sequence as well.
How to cite: pACAGW-H2B-PAGFP-AAV was a gift from Massimo Scanziani (Addgene plasmid # 33000 ; http://n2t.net/addgene:33000 ; RRID:Addgene_33000)
