[The description below was written by a language model from this plasmid's Addgene catalogue record and pLannotate feature annotations shown in this document.]
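Description:
pACAGW-H2B-PAGFP-AAV is an adeno-associated virus transfer plasmid for mammalian expression of a nuclear-localised photoactivatable fluorescent protein. The depositor made it by subcloning the H2B-PAGFP fusion gene into an existing pACAGW AAV vector that previously carried ChR2-Venus. In bacteria it is maintained as a high-copy plasmid through a ColE1/pUC-type origin and selected with ampicillin via the β-lactamase gene. An f1 origin is also annotated. The record specifies a recombination-deficient strain (Stbl2), which is a common choice for keeping ITR repeats stable.

The expression cassette lies between AAV2 inverted terminal repeats, which direct replication and packaging of the intervening DNA into AAV particles. The annotation also shows an extra short ITR fragment with duplicated lacZα and f1 fragments next to one repeat. Transcription is driven by a CAG-type composite promoter, consisting of the CMV immediate-early enhancer, the chicken β-actin promoter and a chimeric intron, which gives strong, broadly active expression. The open reading frame encodes human histone H2B fused at its C terminus to PA-GFP, an Aequorea victoria GFP variant whose green fluorescence rises sharply after photoactivation. A WPRE follows to enhance transcript expression, and an SV40 polyadenylation signal ends the cassette. The depositor notes a D26G substitution in H2B, also present in their reference sequence, and a 5 bp deletion in vector sequence upstream of the ORF that does not affect function.

Because the histone fusion confines the signal to chromatin, individual nuclei can be marked by light. The associated publication used this approach to label functionally identified neurons in vivo so that they could later be targeted for in vitro recordings.
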