Features (pLannotate 1.2.2; 23 found; start..end, strand, type, name):
      2..58      +  CDS            lacI (fragment): lac repressor; lacI; The lac repressor binds to the lac operator to inhibit transcription in E. coli. This inhibition can be relieved by adding lactose or isopropyl-β-D-thiogalactopyranoside (IPTG).
     52..185     -  repeat_region  AAV2 ITR: inverted terminal repeat of adeno-associated virus serotype 2 inverted
    256..324     +  CDS            large T antigen (fragment): large T antigen from SV40 (simian virus 40)
    347..468     +  polyA_signal   SV40 poly(A) signal: SV40 polyadenylation signal
    511..1099    -  misc_feature   WPRE: woodchuck hepatitis virus posttranscriptional regulatory element
   1099..1122    -  misc_feature   MCS (fragment): pBluescript multiple cloning site
   1132..1215    -  CDS            large T antigen (fragment): large T antigen from SV40 (simian virus 40)
   1235..1951    -  CDS            PA-GFP: PA-GFP is a photoactivatable green fluorescent protein published in 2002, derived from Aequorea victoria.
   1970..2347    -  CDS            H2B: human histone H2B; HIST1H2BJ
   2352..2413    -  misc_feature   MCS (fragment): multiple cloning site
   2485..2615    -  intron         chimeric intron (fragment): chimera between introns from chicken β-actin and rabbit β-globin
   2704..2839    -  intron         hybrid intron (fragment): hybrid between chicken β-actin (CBA) and minute virus of mice (MMV) introns (Gray et al., 2011)
   2840..3117    -  promoter       chicken β-actin promoter: No description available
   3119..3367    -  enhancer       CMV enhancer (fragment): human cytomegalovirus immediate early enhancer
   3428..3560    +  repeat_region  AAV2 ITR (fragment): inverted terminal repeat of adeno-associated virus serotype 2 inverted
   3555..3624    +  CDS            lacZα (fragment): LacZα fragment of β-galactosidase; lacZ fragment
   3629..3699    +  rep_origin     f1 ori (fragment) (sequence withheld): f1 bacteriophage origin of replication; arrow indicates direction of (+) strand synthesis
   3700..3743    +  repeat_region  AAV2 ITR (fragment): inverted terminal repeat of adeno-associated virus serotype 2 inverted
   3738..3807    +  CDS            lacZα (fragment): LacZα fragment of β-galactosidase; lacZ fragment
   3812..4240    +  rep_origin     f1 ori (sequence partly withheld): f1 bacteriophage origin of replication; arrow indicates direction of (+) strand synthesis
   4293..4397    +  promoter       AmpR promoter: bla
   4398..5258    +  CDS            AmpR: β-lactamase; bla; confers resistance to ampicillin, carbenicillin, and related antibiotics
   5429..6017    +  rep_origin     ori: high-copy-number ColE1/pMB1/pBR322/pUC origin of replication
>Addgene plasmid #33000 | pACAGW-H2B-PAGFP-AAV | depositor full sequence | sequence record 237072 | pACAGW-H2B-PAGFP-AAV sequence 6198 bps
AGCGCCCAATACGCAAACCGCCTCTCCCCGCGCGTTGGCCGATTCATTAATGCAGCTGCGCGCTCGCTCG
CTCACTGAGGCCGCCCGGGCAAAGCCCGGGCGTCGGGCGACCTTTGGTCGCCCGGCCTCAGTGAGCGAGC
GAGCGCGCAGAGAGGGAGTGGCCAACTCCATCACTAGGGGTTCCTTGTAGTTAATGATTAACCCGCCATG
CTACTTATCTACGTAGCCATGCTCTAGGAAGATCCTTATCGATTTTACCACATTTGTAGAGGTTTTACTT
GCTTTAAAAAACCTCCCACATCTCCCCCTGAACCTGAAACATAAAATGAATGCAATTGTTGTTGTTAACT
TGTTTATTGCAGCTTATAATGGTTACAAATAAAGCAATAGCATCACAAATTTCACAAATAAAGCATTTTT
TTCACTGCATTCTAGTTGTGGTTTGTCCAAACTCATCAATGTATCTTATCATGTCTGCTCGAAGCGGCCG
CCCGGGTCGACGGTATCGATGCGGGGAGGCGGCCCAAAGGGAGATCCGACTCGTCTGAGGGCGAAGGCGA
AGACGCGGAAGAGGCCGCAGAGCCGGCAGCAGGCCGCGGGAAGGAAGGTCCGCTGGATTGAGGGCCGAAG
GGACGTAGCAGAAGGACGTCCCGCGCAGAATCCAGGTGGCAACACAGGCGAGCAGCCAAGGAAAGGACGA
TGATTTCCCCGACAACACCACGGAATTGTCAGTGCCCAACAGCCGAGCCCCTGTCCAGCAGCGGGCAAGG
CAGGCGGCGATGAGTTCCGCCGTGGCAATAGGGAGGGGGAAAGCGAAAGTCCCGGAAAGGAGCTGACAGG
TGGTGGCAATGCCCCAACCAGTGGGGGTTGCGTCAGCAAACACAGTGCACACCACGCCACGTTGCCTGAC
AACGGGCCACAACTCCTCATAAAGAGACAGCAACCAGGATTTATACAAGGAGGAGAAAATGAAAGCCATA
CGGGAAGCAATAGCATGATACAAAGGCATTAAAGCAGCGTATCCACATAGCGTAAAAGGAGCAACATAGT
TAAGAATACCAGTCAATCTTTCACAAATTTTGTAATCCAGAGGTTGATTATCGATAAGCTTGATATCGAA
TTGCATTCATTTTATGTTTCAGGTTCAGGGGGAGGTGTGGGAGGTTTTTTAAAGCAAGTAAAACCTCTAC
AAATGTGGTATGGCTGATTATGATCTAGAGTCGCGGCCGCTTTACTTGTACAGCTCGTCCATGCCGAGAG
TGATCCCGGCGGCGGTCACGAACTCCAGCAGGACCATGTGATCGCGCTTCTCGTTGGGGTCTTTGCTCAG
GGCGGACTGGTGGCTCAGGTAGTGGTTGTCGGGCAGCAGCACGGGGCCGTCGCCGATGGGGGTGTTCTGC
TGGTAGTGGTCGGCGAGCTGCACGCTGCCGTCCTCGATGTTGTGGCGGATCTTGAAGTTGGCCTTGATGC
CGTTCTTCTGCTTGTCGGCCATGATATAGACGTTGTGGCTGTTGTAGTTGTACTCCAGCTTGTGCCCCAG
GATGTTGCCGTCCTCCTTGAAGTCGATGCCCTTCAGCTCGATGCGGTTCACCAGGGTGTCGCCCTCGAAC
TTCACCTCGGCGCGGGTCTTGTAGTTGCCGTCGTCCTTGAAGAAGATGGTGCGCTCCTGGACGTAGCCTT
CGGGCATGGCGGACTTGAAGAAGTCGTGCTGCTTCATGTGGTCGGGGTAGCGGCTGAAGCACTGCACGCC
GTAGCTGAAGGTGGTCACGAGGGTGGGCCAGGGCACGGGCAGCTTGCCGGTGGTGCAGATGAACTTCAGG
GTCAGCTTGCCGTAGGTGGCATCGCCCTCGCCCTCGCCGGACACGCTGAACTTGTGGCCGTTTACGTCGC
CGTCCAGCTCGACCAGGATGGGCACCACCCCGGTGAACAGCTCCTCGCCCTTGCTCACCATGGTGGCGAC
CGGTGGATCCTTAGCGCTGGTGTACTTGGTGATGGCCTTAGTACCCTCGGACACGGCGTGCTTGGCCAAC
TCCCCAGGCAGCAGCAGGCGCACGGCCGTCTGGATCTCCCTGGAGGTGATGGTCGAGCGCTTGTTGTAAT
GCGCCAGGCGGGAAGCCTCACCTGCGATGCGCTCGAAAATGTCGTTCACAAACGAATTCATGATGCCCAT
GGCCTTGGACGAAATGCCGGTGTCAGGGTGGACCTGCTTCAGAACCTTGTACACATAGATGGAATAGCTC
TCCTTGCGGCTGCGCTTGCGCTTCTTGCCGCCTTTCTTCTGCGCCTTAGTCACCGCCTTCTTGGAGCCCT
TTTTCGGGGCGGGAGCAGACTTCGCTGGCTCTGGCATGGTGGCGGTACCGTCGACTGCAGAATTCGAAGC
TTGAGCTCGAGATCTGAGTCCGGTAGCGCTAGCACCGGTGGATCCCGATCCAATTCTTTGCCAAAATGAT
GAGACAGCACAATAACCAGCACGTTGCCCAGGAGCTGTAGGAAAAAGAAGAAGGCATGAACATGGTTAGC
AGAGGCTCTAGAGCCGCCGGTCACACGCCAGAAGCCGAACCCCGCCCTGCCCCGTCCCCCCCGAAGGCAG
CCGTCCCCCCGCGGACAGCCCCGAGCCGCTCCCCCCGCACAAAGGGCCCTCCCGGAGCCCCTCAAGGCTT
TCACGCAGCCACAGAAAAGAAACAAGCCGTCATTAAACCAAGCGCTAATTACAGCCCGGAGGAGAAGGGC
CGTCCCGCCCGCTCACCTGTGGGAGTAACGCGGTCAGTCAGAGCCGGGGCGGGCGGCGCGAGGCGGCGGC
GGAGCGGGGCACGGGGCGAAGGCAGCGCGCAGCGACTCCCGCCCGCCGCGCGCTTCGCTTTTTATAGGGC
CGCCGCCGCCGCCGCCTCGCCATAAAAGGAAACTTTCGGAGCGCGCCGCTCTGATTGGCTGCCGCCGCAC
CTCTCCGCCTCGCCCCGCCCCGCCCCTCGCCCCGCCCCGCCCCGCCTGGCGCGCGCCCCCCCCCCCCCCC
CGCCCCCATCGCTGCACAAAATAATTAAAAAATAAATAAATACAAAATTGGGGGTGGGGAGGGGGGGGAG
ATGGGGAGAGTGAAGCAGAACGTGGGGCTCACCTCGACCATGGTAATAGCGATGACTAATACGTAGATGT
ACTGCCAAGTAGGAAAGTCCCATAAGGTCATGTACTGGGCATAATGCCAGGCGGGCCATTTACCGTCATT
GACGTCAATAGGGGGCGTACTTGGCATATGATACACTTGATGTACTGCCAAGTGGGCAGTTTACCGTAAA
TACTCCACCCATTGACGTCAATGGAAAGTCCCTATTGGCGTTACTATGGGAACATACGTCATTATTGACG
TCAATGGTACTCTTCCTAGAGCATGGCTACGTAGATAAGTAGCATGGCGGGTTAATCATTAACTACAAGG
AACCCCTAGTGATGGAGTTGGCCACTCCCTCTCTGCGCGCTCGCTCGCTCACTGAGGCCGGGCGACCAAA
GGTCGCCCGACGCCCGGGCTTTGCCCGGGCGGCCTCAGTGAGCGAGCGAGCGCGCAGCTGGCGTAATAGC
GAAGAGGCCCGCACCGATCGCCCTTCCCAACAGTTGCGCAGCCTGAATGGCGAATGGG
[71 nt withheld, positions 3629-3699]
GGCTTTGCCCGGGCGGCCTCAGTGAGCGAGCGAGCGCGCAGCTGGCGTAATAGCGAAGAGGCCCGCACCG
ATCGCCCTTCCCAACAGTTGCGCAGCCTGAATGGCGAATGGG
[124 nt withheld, positions 3812-3935]
C
[91 nt withheld, positions 3937-4027]
A
[49 nt withheld, positions 4029-4077]
CCTTTGACGTTGGAGTCCACGTTCTTT
[37 nt withheld, positions 4105-4141]
ACCCTATCTCGGTCTATTCTTTTGATTTATAAGGGATTTTGCCGATTTCGGCCTATTGGTTAAAAAATGA
GCTGATTTAACAAAAATTTAACGCGAATTTTAACAAAATATTAACGCTTACAATTTAGGTGGCACTTTTC
GGGGAAATGTGCGCGGAACCCCTATTTGTTTATTTTTCTAAATACATTCAAATATGTATCCGCTCATGAG
ACAATAACCCTGATAAATGCTTCAATAATATTGAAAAAGGAAGAGTATGAGTATTCAACATTTCCGTGTC
GCCCTTATTCCCTTTTTTGCGGCATTTTGCCTTCCTGTTTTTGCTCACCCAGAAACGCTGGTGAAAGTAA
AAGATGCTGAAGATCAGTTGGGTGCACGAGTGGGTTACATCGAACTGGATCTCAACAGCGGTAAGATCCT
TGAGAGTTTTCGCCCCGAAGAACGTTTTCCAATGATGAGCACTTTTAAAGTTCTGCTATGTGGCGCGGTA
TTATCCCGTATTGACGCCGGGCAAGAGCAACTCGGTCGCCGCATACACTATTCTCAGAATGACTTGGTTG
AGTACTCACCAGTCACAGAAAAGCATCTTACGGATGGCATGACAGTAAGAGAATTATGCAGTGCTGCCAT
AACCATGAGTGATAACACTGCGGCCAACTTACTTCTGACAACGATCGGAGGACCGAAGGAGCTAACCGCT
TTTTTGCACAACATGGGGGATCATGTAACTCGCCTTGATCGTTGGGAACCGGAGCTGAATGAAGCCATAC
CAAACGACGAGCGTGACACCACGATGCCTGTAGCAATGGCAACAACGTTGCGCAAACTATTAACTGGCGA
ACTACTTACTCTAGCTTCCCGGCAACAATTAATAGACTGGATGGAGGCGGATAAAGTTGCAGGACCACTT
CTGCGCTCGGCCCTTCCGGCTGGCTGGTTTATTGCTGATAAATCTGGAGCCGGTGAGCGTGGGTCTCGCG
GTATCATTGCAGCACTGGGGCCAGATGGTAAGCCCTCCCGTATCGTAGTTATCTACACGACGGGGAGTCA
GGCAACTATGGATGAACGAAATAGACAGATCGCTGAGATAGGTGCCTCACTGATTAAGCATTGGTAACTG
TCAGACCAAGTTTACTCATATATACTTTAGATTGATTTAAAACTTCATTTTTAATTTAAAAGGATCTAGG
TGAAGATCCTTTTTGATAATCTCATGACCAAAATCCCTTAACGTGAGTTTTCGTTCCACTGAGCGTCAGA
CCCCGTAGAAAAGATCAAAGGATCTTCTTGAGATCCTTTTTTTCTGCGCGTAATCTGCTGCTTGCAAACA
AAAAAACCACCGCTACCAGCGGTGGTTTGTTTGCCGGATCAAGAGCTACCAACTCTTTTTCCGAAGGTAA
CTGGCTTCAGCAGAGCGCAGATACCAAATACTGTTCTTCTAGTGTAGCCGTAGTTAGGCCACCACTTCAA
GAACTCTGTAGCACCGCCTACATACCTCGCTCTGCTAATCCTGTTACCAGTGGCTGCTGCCAGTGGCGAT
AAGTCGTGTCTTACCGGGTTGGACTCAAGACGATAGTTACCGGATAAGGCGCAGCGGTCGGGCTGAACGG
GGGGTTCGTGCACACAGCCCAGCTTGGAGCGAACGACCTACACCGAACTGAGATACCTACAGCGTGAGCT
ATGAGAAAGCGCCACGCTTCCCGAAGGGAGAAAGGCGGACAGGTATCCGGTAAGCGGCAGGGTCGGAACA
GGAGAGCGCACGAGGGAGCTTCCAGGGGGAAACGCCTGGTATCTTTATAGTCCTGTCGGGTTTCGCCACC
TCTGACTTGAGCGTCGATTTTTGTGATGCTCGTCAGGGGGGCGGAGCCTATGGAAAAACGCCAGCAACGC
GGCCTTTTTACGGTTCCTGGCCTTTTGCTGGCCTTTTGCTCACATGTTCTTTCCTGCGTTATCCCCTGAT
TCTGTGGATAACCGTATTACCGCCTTTGAGTGAGCTGATACCGCTCGCCGCAGCCGAACGACCGAGCGCA
GCGAGTCAGTGAGCGAGGAAGCGGAAG
