>Addgene plasmid #33000 | pACAGW-H2B-PAGFP-AAV | addgene partial sequence | sequence record 41272 | EGFP-N
GCTCCTCGCCCTTGCTCACCATGGTGGCGACCGGTGGATCCTTAGCGCTGGTGTACTTGGTGATGGCCTT
AGTACCCTCGGACACGGCGTGCTTGGCCAACTCCCCAGGCAGCAGCAGGCGCACGGCCGTCTGGATCTCC
CTGGAGGTGATGGTCGAGCGCTTGTTGTAATGCGCCAGGCGGGAAGCCTCACCTGCGATGCGCTCGAAAA
TGTCGTTCACAAACGAATTCATGATGCCCATGGCCTTGGACGAAATGCCGGTGTCAGGGTGGACCTGCTT
CAGAACCTTGTACACATAGATGGAATAGCTCTCCTTGCGGCTGCGCTTGCGCTTCTTGCCGCCTTTCTTC
TGCGCCTTAGTCACCGCCTTCTTGGAGCCCTTTTTCGGGGCGGGAGCAGACTTCGCTGGCTCTGGCATGG
TGGCGGTACCGTCGACTGCAGAATTCGAAGCTTGAGCTCGAGATCTGAGTCCGGTAGCGCTAGCACCGGT
GGATCCCGATCCAATTCTTTGCCAAAATGATGAGACAGCACAATAACCAGCACGTTGCCCAGGAGCTGTA
GGAAAAAGAAGAAGGCATGAACATGGTTAGCAGAGGCTCTAGAGCCGCCGGTCACACGCCAGAAGCCGAA
CCCCGCCCTGCCCCGT
