>Addgene plasmid #33000 | pACAGW-H2B-PAGFP-AAV | addgene partial sequence | sequence record 237070 | Addgene Partial NGS Result
GCCCCCATCGCTGCACAAAATAATTAAAAAATAAATAAATACAAAATTGGGGGTGGGGAGGGGGGGGAGA
TGGGGAGAGTGAAGCAGAACGTGGGGCTCACCTCGACCATGGTAATAGCGATGACTAATACGTAGATGTA
CTGCCAAGTAGGAAAGTCCCATAAGGTCATGTACTGGGCATAATGCCAGGCGGGCCATTTACCGTCATTG
ACGTCAATAGGGGGCGTACTTGGCATATGATACACTTGATGTACTGCCAAGTGGGCAGTTTACCGTAAAT
ACTCCACCCATTGACGTCAATGGAAAGTCCCTATTGGCGTTACTATGGGAACATACGTCATTATTGACGT
CAATGGTACTCTTCCTAGAGCATGGCTACGTAGATAAGTAGCATGGCGGGTTAATCATTAACTACAAGGA
ACCCCTAGTGATGGAGTTGGCCACTCCCTCTCTGCGCGCTCGCTCGCTCACTGAGGCCGGGCGACCAAAG
GTCGCCCGACGCCCGGGCTTTGCCCGGGCGGCCTCAGTGAGCGAGCGAGCGCGCAGCTGGCGTAATAGCG
AAGAGGCCCGCACCGATCGCCCTTCCCAACAGTTGCGCAGCCTGAATGGCGAATGGG
[71 nt withheld, positions 618-688]
GGCTTTGCCCGGGCGGCCTCAGTGAGCGAGCGAGCGCGCAGCTGGCGTAATAGCGAAGAGGCCCGCACCG
ATCGCCCTTCCCAACAGTTGCGCAGCCTGAATGGCGAATGGG
[124 nt withheld, positions 801-924]
C
[91 nt withheld, positions 926-1016]
A
[49 nt withheld, positions 1018-1066]
CCTTTGACGTTGGAGTCCACGTTCTTT
[37 nt withheld, positions 1094-1130]
ACCCTATCTCGGTCTATTCTTTTGATTTATAAGGGATTTTGCCGATTTCGGCCTATTGGTTAAAAAATGA
GCTGATTTAACAAAAATTTAACGCGAATTTTAACAAAATATTAACGCTTACAATTTAGGTGGCACTTTTC
GGGGAAATGTGCGCGGAACCCCTATTTGTTTATTTTTCTAAATACATTCAAATATGTATCCGCTCATGAG
ACAATAACCCTGATAAATGCTTCAATAATATTGAAAAAGGAAGAGTATGAGTATTCAACATTTCCGTGTC
GCCCTTATTCCCTTTTTTGCGGCATTTTGCCTTCCTGTTTTTGCTCACCCAGAAACGCTGGTGAAAGTAA
AAGATGCTGAAGATCAGTTGGGTGCACGAGTGGGTTACATCGAACTGGATCTCAACAGCGGTAAGATCCT
TGAGAGTTTTCGCCCCGAAGAACGTTTTCCAATGATGAGCACTTTTAAAGTTCTGCTATGTGGCGCGGTA
TTATCCCGTATTGACGCCGGGCAAGAGCAACTCGGTCGCCGCATACACTATTCTCAGAATGACTTGGTTG
AGTACTCACCAGTCACAGAAAAGCATCTTACGGATGGCATGACAGTAAGAGAATTATGCAGTGCTGCCAT
AACCATGAGTGATAACACTGCGGCCAACTTACTTCTGACAACGATCGGAGGACCGAAGGAGCTAACCGCT
TTTTTGCACAACATGGGGGATCATGTAACTCGCCTTGATCGTTGGGAACCGGAGCTGAATGAAGCCATAC
CAAACGACGAGCGTGACACCACGATGCCTGTAGCAATGGCAACAACGTTGCGCAAACTATTAACTGGCGA
ACTACTTACTCTAGCTTCCCGGCAACAATTAATAGACTGGATGGAGGCGGATAAAGTTGCAGGACCACTT
CTGCGCTCGGCCCTTCCGGCTGGCTGGTTTATTGCTGATAAATCTGGAGCCGGTGAGCGTGGGTCTCGCG
GTATCATTGCAGCACTGGGGCCAGATGGTAAGCCCTCCCGTATCGTAGTTATCTACACGACGGGGAGTCA
GGCAACTATGGATGAACGAAATAGACAGATCGCTGAGATAGGTGCCTCACTGATTAAGCATTGGTAACTG
TCAGACCAAGTTTACTCATATATACTTTAGATTGATTTAAAACTTCATTTTTAATTTAAAAGGATCTAGG
TGAAGATCCTTTTTGATAATCTCATGACCAAAATCCCTTAACGTGAGTTTTCGTTCCACTGAGCGTCAGA
CCCCGTAGAAAAGATCAAAGGATCTTCTTGAGATCCTTTTTTTCTGCGCGTAATCTGCTGCTTGCAAACA
AAAAAACCACCGCTACCAGCGGTGGTTTGTTTGCCGGATCAAGAGCTACCAACTCTTTTTCCGAAGGTAA
CTGGCTTCAGCAGAGCGCAGATACCAAATACTGTTCTTCTAGTGTAGCCGTAGTTAGGCCACCACTTCAA
GAACTCTGTAGCACCGCCTACATACCTCGCTCTGCTAATCCTGTTACCAGTGGCTGCTGCCAGTGGCGAT
AAGTCGTGTCTTACCGGGTTGGACTCAAGACGATAGTTACCGGATAAGGCGCAGCGGTCGGGCTGAACGG
GGGGTTCGTGCACACAGCCCAGCTTGGAGCGAACGACCTACACCGAACTGAGATACCTACAGCGTGAGCT
ATGAGAAAGCGCCACGCTTCCCGAAGGGAGAAAGGCGGACAGGTATCCGGTAAGCGGCAGGGTCGGAACA
GGAGAGCGCACGAGGGAGCTTCCAGGGGGAAACGCCTGGTATCTTTATAGTCCTGTCGGGTTTCGCCACC
TCTGACTTGAGCGTCGATTTTTGTGATGCTCGTCAGGGGGGCGGAGCCTATGGAAAAACGCCAGCAACGC
GGCCTTTTTACGGTTCCTGGCCTTTTGCTGGCCTTTTGCTCACATGTTCTTTCCTGCGTTATCCCCTGAT
TCTGTGGATAACCGTATTACCGCCTTTGAGTGAGCTGATACCGCTCGCCGCAGCCGAACGACCGAGCGCA
GCGAGTCAGTGAGCGAGGAAGCGGAAGAGCGCCCAATACGCAAACCGCCTCTCCCCGCGCGTTGGCCGAT
TCATTAATGCAGCTGCGCGCTCGCTCGCTCACTGAGGCCGCCCGGGCAAAGCCCGGGCGTCGGGCGACCT
TTGGTCGCCCGGCCTCAGTGAGCGAGCGAGCGCGCAGAGAGGGAGTGGCCAACTCCATCACTAGGGGTTC
CTTGTAGTTAATGATTAACCCGCCATGCTACTTATCTACGTAGCCATGCTCTAGGAAGATCCTTATCGAT
TTTACCACATTTGTAGAGGTTTTACTTGCTTTAAAAAACCTCCCACATCTCCCCCTGAACCTGAAACATA
AAATGAATGCAATTGTTGTTGTTAACTTGTTTATTGCAGCTTATAATGGTTACAAATAAAGCAATAGCAT
CACAAATTTCACAAATAAAGCATTTTTTTCACTGCATTCTAGTTGTGGTTTGTCCAAACTCATCAATGTA
TCTTATCATGTCTGCTCGAAGCGGCCGCCCGGGTCGACGGTATCGATGCGGGGAGGCGGCCCAAAGGGAG
ATCCGACTCGTCTGAGGGCGAAGGCGAAGACGCGGAAGAGGCCGCAGAGCCGGCAGCAGGCCGCGGGAAG
GAAGGTCCGCTGGATTGAGGGCCGAAGGGACGTAGCAGAAGGACGTCCCGCGCAGAATCCAGGTGGCAAC
ACAGGCGAGCAGCCAAGGAAAGGACGATGATTTCCCCGACAACACCACGGAATTGTCAGTGCCCAACAGC
CGAGCCCCTGTCCAGCAGCGGGCAAGGCAGGCGGCGATGAGTTCCGCCGTGGCAATAGGGAGGGGGAAAG
CGAAAGTCCCGGAAAGGAGCTGACAGGTGGTGGCAATGCCCCAACCAGTGGGGGTTGCGTCAGCAAACAC
AGTGCACACCACGCCACGTTGCCTGACAACGGGCCACAACTCCTCATAAAGAGACAGCAACCAGGATTTA
TACAAGGAGGAGAAAATGAAAGCCATACGGGAAGCAATAGCATGATACAAAGGCATTAAAGCAGCGTATC
CACATAGCGTAAAAGGAGCAACATAGTTAAGAATACCAGTCAATCTTTCACAAATTTTGTAATCCAGAGG
TTGATTATCGATAAGCTTGATATCGAATTGCATTCATTTTATGTTTCAGGTTCAGGGGGAGGTGTGGGAG
GTTTTTTAAAGCAAGTAAAACCTCTACAAATGTGGTATGGCTGATTATGATCTAGAGTCGCGGCCGCTTT
ACTTGTACAGCTCGTCCATGCCGAGAGTGATCCCGGCGGCGGTCACGAACTCCAGCAGGACCATGTGATC
GCGCTTCTCGTTGGGGTCTTTGCTCAGGGCGGACTGGTGGCTCAGGTAGTGGTTGTCGGGCAGCAGCACG
GGGCCGTCGCCGATGGGGGTGTTCTGCTGGTAGTGGTCGGCGAGCTGCACGCTGCCGTCCTCGATGTTGT
GGCGGATCTTGAAGTTGGCCTTGATGCCGTTCTTCTGCTTGTCGGCCATGATATAGACGTTGTGGCTGTT
GTAGTTGTACTCCAGCTTGTGCCCCAGGATGTTGCCGTCCTCCTTGAAGTCGATGCCCTTCAGCTCGATG
CGGTTCACCAGGGTGTCGCCCTCGAACTTCACCTCGGCGCGGGTCTTGTAGTTGCCGTCGTCCTTGAAGA
AGATGGTGCGCTCCTGGACGTAGCCTTCGGGCATGGCGGACTTGAAGAAGTCGTGCTGCTTCATGTGGTC
GGGGTAGCGGCTGAAGCACTGCACGCCGTAGCTGAAGGTGGTCACGAGGGTGGGCCAGGGCACGGGCAGC
TTGCCGGTGGTGCAGATGAACTTCAGGGTCAGCTTGCCGTAGGTGGCATCGCCCTCGCCCTCGCCGGACA
CGCTGAACTTGTGGCCGTTTACGTCGCCGTCCAGCTCGACCAGGATGGGCACCACCCCGGTGAACAGCTC
CTCGCCCTTGCTCACCATGGTGGCGACCGGTGGATCCTTAGCGCTGGTGTACTTGGTGATGGCCTTAGTA
CCCTCGGACACGGCGTGCTTGGCCAACTCCCCAGGCAGCAGCAGGCGCACGGCCGTCTGGATCTCCCTGG
AGGTGATGGTCGAGCGCTTGTTGTAATGCGCCAGGCGGGAAGCCTCACCTGCGATGCGCTCGAAAATGTC
GTTCACAAACGAATTCATGATGCCCATGGCCTTGGACGAAATGCCGGTGTCAGGGTGGACCTGCTTCAGA
ACCTTGTACACATAGATGGAATAGCTCTCCTTGCGGCTGCGCTTGCGCTTCTTGCCGCCTTTCTTCTGCG
CCTTAGTCACCGCCTTCTTGGAGCCCTTTTTCGGGGCGGGAGCAGACTTCGCTGGCTCTGGCATGGTGGC
GGTACCGTCGACTGCAGAATTCGAAGCTTGAGCTCGAGATCTGAGTCCGGTAGCGCTAGCACCGGTGGAT
CCCGATCCAATTCTTTGCCAAAATGATGAGACAGCACAATAACCAGCACGTTGCCCAGGAGCTGTAGGAA
AAAGAAGAAGGCATGAACATGGTTAGCAGAGGCTCTAGAGCCGCCGGTCACACGCCAGAAGCCGAACCCC
GCCCTGCCCCGTCCCCCCCGAAGGCAGCCGTCCCCCCGCGGACAGCCCCGAGCCGCTCCCCCCGCACAAA
GGGCCCTCCCGGAGCCCCTCAAGGCTTTCACGCAGCCACAGAAAAGAAACAAGCCGTCATTAAACCAAGC
GCTAATTACAGCCCGGAGGAGAAGGGCCGTCCCGCCCGCTCACCTGTGGGAGTAACGCGGTCAGTCAGAG
CCGGGGCGGGCGGCGCGAGGCGGCGGCGGAGCGGGGCACGGGGCGAAGGCAGCGCGCAGCGACTCCCGCC
CGCCGCGCGCTTCGCTTTTTATAGGGCCGCCGCCGCCGCCGCCTCGCCATAAAAGGAAACTTTCGGAGCG
CGCCGCTCTGATTGGCTGCCGCCGCACCTCTCCGCCTCGCCCCGCCCCGCCCCTCGCCCCGCCCCGCCCC
GCCTGGCGCGCGCCCCCCCCCCCC
